>Addgene plasmid #212953 | TALED_Right-Cox3.1-1397C-AD. | addgene full sequence | sequence record 422672 | Addgene NGS Result
GACGGATCGGGAGATCTCCCGATCCCCTATGGTGCACTCTCAGTACAATCTGCTCTGATGCCGCATAGTT
AAGCCAGTATCTGCTCCCTGCTTGTGTGTTGGAGGTCGCTGAGTAGTGCGCGAGCAAAATTTAAGCTACA
ACAAGGCAAGGCTTGACCGACAATTGCATGAAGAATCTGCTTAGGGTTAGGCGTTTTGCGCTGCTTCGCG
ATGTACGGGCCAGATATACGCGTTGACATTGATTATTGACTAGTTATTAATAGTAATCAATTACGGGGTC
ATTAGTTCATAGCCCATATATGGAGTTCCGCGTTACATAACTTACGGTAAATGGCCCGCCTGGCTGACCG
CCCAACGACCCCCGCCCATTGACGTCAATAATGACGTATGTTCCCATAGTAACGCCAATAGGGACTTTCC
ATTGACGTCAATGGGTGGACTATTTACGGTAAACTGCCCACTTGGCAGTACATCAAGTGTATCATATGCC
AAGTACGCCCCCTATTGACGTCAATGACGGTAAATGGCCCGCCTGGCATTATGCCCAGTACATGACCTTA
TGGGACTTTCCTACTTGGCAGTACATCTACGTATTAGTCATCGCTATTACCATGGTGATGCGGTTTTGGC
AGTACATCAATGGGCGTGGATAGCGGTTTGACTCACGGGGATTTCCAAGTCTCCACCCCATTGACGTCAA
TGGGAGTTTGTTTTGGCACCAAAATCAACGGGACTTTCCAAAATGTCGTAACAACTCCGCCCCATTGACG
CAAATGGGCGGTAGGCGTGTACGGTGGGAGGTCTATATAAGCAGAGCTCTCTGGCTAACTAGAGAACCCA
CTGCTTACTGGCTTATCGAAATTAATACGACTCACTATAGGGAGATGGCCTCTGTCTTGACACCACTCCT
GCTCAGGGGCCTGACTGGATCAGCTAGGCGGCTCCCCGTTCCTCGCGCAAAAATACACAGCCTGGACTAT
AAGGACCATGACGGTGATTACAAAGATCACGACATAGATTATAAGGATGATGATGATAAGGGGATCCGAA
TTCAAGATCTACGCACGCTCGGCTACAGCCAGCAGCAACAGGAGAAGATCAAACCGAAGGTTCGTTCGAC
AGTGGCGCAGCACCACGAGGCACTGGTCGGCCATGGGTTTACACACGCGCACATCGTTGCGCTCAGCCAA
CACCCGGCAGCGTTAGGGACCGTCGCTGTCAAGTATCAGGACATGATCGCAGCGTTGCCAGAGGCGACAC
ACGAAGCGATCGTTGGCGTCGGCAAACAGTGGTCCGGCGCACGCGCTCTGGAGGCCTTGCTCACGGTGGC
GGGAGAGTTGAGAGGTCCACCGTTACAGTTGGACACAGGCCAACTTCTCAAGATTGCAAAACGTGGCGGC
GTGACCGCAGTGGAGGCAGTGCATGCATGGCGCAATGCACTGACGGGTGCCCCCCTGAACCTTACCCCCG
ATCAGGTGGTGGCAATTGCCAGTAACATTGGAGGTAAACAAGCTTTGGAAACCGTGCAAAGGCTCCTGCC
AGTCCTCTGTCAGGACCACGGGCTCACACCAGCTCAGGTCGTCGCCATTGCTTCTAATAATGGGGGGAAA
CAAGCCCTCGAGACTGTCCAGCGCCTCCTTCCTGTTCTGTGCCAGGACCATGGCTTGACTCCTGCCCAAG
TGGTCGCTATCGCATCTAACATAGGCGGAAAGCAGGCATTGGAGACAGTCCAGCGCCTTCTGCCAGTGCT
TTGTCAAGCCCACGGGTTGACCCCAGCACAAGTGGTCGCCATCGCATCCAACGGTGGTGGGAAACAGGCA
TTGGAGACAGTTCAACGGCTGCTTCCTGTGCTGTGCCAGGCTCACGGACTGACTCCTGACCAAGTTGTTG
CAATCGCCAGCAATAATGGTGGCAAACAAGCCCTTGAGACAGTCCAGCGGCTCCTCCCCGTCCTTTGTCA
AGCACATGGCCTCACACCAGCTCAAGTCGTTGCTATTGCTTCACATGATGGAGGTAAACAAGCACTTGAA
ACCGTGCAAAGACTCTTGCCCGTGCTTTGTCAGGCTCACGGGTTGACACCAGATCAAGTTGTGGCCATCG
CATCTCATGACGGCGGGAAGCAGGCTCTGGAAACAGTTCAACGCTTGCTTCCTGTCTTGTGCCAAGACCA
TGGGCTCACCCCTGACCAGGTCGTTGCAATCGCTTCAAATAATGGGGGGAAACAAGCACTCGAAACCGTG
CAGCGCCTCTTGCCAGTTTTGTGTCAGGATCACGGCCTTACCCCTGCTCAGGTGGTCGCAATCGCAAGCA
ACGGGGGCGGGAAGCAGGCACTTGAGACTGTTCAGAGACTCCTCCCTGTCCTCTGTCAAGCTCATGGCCT
GACTCCCGAACAGGTGGTCGCAATTGCATCACACGACGGAGGGAAGCAGGCCTTGGAAACAGTGCAAAGA
CTCTTGCCTGTTCTCTGCCAAGCTCACGGGCTCACTCCTGCTCAAGTTGTGGCCATCGCTAGCAACAATG
GTGGTAAACAGGCATTGGAAACAGTCCAGAGGCTTCTCCCAGTTCTTTGCCAGGATCATGGGTTGACCCC
CGACCAAGTGGTTGCCATTGCCTCCAATAACGGGGGAAAACAGGCTCTGGAAACCGTTCAGCGCCTTCTC
CCTGTGTTGTGTCAAGATCACGGCCTGACTCCTGATCAGGTCGTCGCCATCGCTAGTAACATTGGCGGTA
AACAGGCCTTGGAGACAGTCCAGAGGTTGCTCCCCGTGCTCTGCCAAGCACATGGCCTGACTCCCGCTCA
GGTTGTGGCTATTGCCTCCAATATCGGGGGGAAGCAAGCACTTGAAACCGTCCAGAGGCTGCTCCCTGTG
TTGTGTCAAGATCACGGTCTTACCCCAGCTCAAGTGGTCGCTATTGCAAGCAACATAGGGGGAAAACAAG
CACTGGAAACAGTGCAACGCCTTCTTCCTGTCCTTTGTCAGGCTCATGGGCTTACCCCTGAACAAGTTGT
GGCCATCGCCAGCAACGGGGGAGGAAAACAGGCTTTGGAAACCGTGCAAAGGCTGCTTCCTGTTCTTTGC
CAAGCACACGGGTTGACACCCGCACAGGTTGTCGCCATCGCCAGTAACAACGGAGGGAAGCAAGCACTCG
AGACAGTTCAGCGCCTTCTGCCAGTCCTGTGCCAAGATCATGGTCTGACCCCTGACCAAGTGGTCGCAAT
TGCTTCCAATAATGGTGGTAAACAAGCCCTGGAAACTGTCCAACGCTTGTTGCCAGTGTTGTGTCAAGAC
CACGGTCTGACTCCGGAACAGGTGGTGGCGATTGCAAGCAACGGCGGCGGCAAACAGGCTCTAGAGAGCA
TTGTTGCCCAGCTCTCCAGACCTGATCCGGCGCTAGCCGCGTTGACAAATGATCATCTTGTTGCTCTTGC
TTGTCTTGGCGGACGACCTGCCCTGGATGCTGTGAAAAAGGGGTTGCTAGTCGGCAGTGCCATACCTGTG
AAGCGGGGAGCAACAGGGGAGACAAAGGTGTTCACAGGCAACTCTAACAGTCCAAAGAGCCCCACCAAAG
GCGGGTGTTCAGGAAGCGAAACTCCTGGTACCTCAGAGTCCGCTACTCCCGAATCCTCTGAGGTGGAGTT
TTCCCACGAGTACTGGATGAGACATGCCCTGACCCTGGCCAAGAGGGCACGGGATGAGAGGGAGGTGCCT
GTGGGAGCCGTGCTGGTGCTGAACAATAGAGTGATCGGCGAGGGCTGGAACAGAGCCATCGGCCTGCACG
ACCCAACAGCCCATGCCGAAATTATGGCCCTGAGACAGGGCGGCCTGGTCATGCAGAACTACAGACTGAT
TGACGCCACCCTGTACGTGACATTCGAGCCTTGCGTGATGTGCGCCGGCGCCATGATCCACTCTAGGATC
GGCCGCGTGGTGTTTGGCGTGAGGAACTCAAAAAGAGGCGCCGCAGGCTCCCTGATGAACGTGCTGAACT
ACCCCGGCATGAATCACCGCGTCGAAATTACCGAGGGAATCCTGGCAGATGAATGTGCCGCCCTGCTGTG
CGATTTCTATCGGATGCCTAGACAGGTGTTCAATGCTCAGAAGAAGGCCCAGAGCTCCATCAACTAGTCA
GGGCCCTATTCTATAGGTGTCACCTAAATGCTAGAGCTCGCTGATCAGCCTCGACTGTGCCTTCTAGTTG
CCAGCCATCTGTTGTTTGCCCCTCCCCCGTGCCTTCCTTGACCCTGGAAGGTGCCACTCCCACTGTCCTT
TCCTAATAAAATGAGGAAATTGCATCGCATTGTCTGAGTAGGTGTCATTCTATTCTGGGGGGTGGGGTGG
GGCAGGACAGCAAGGGGGAGGATTGGGAAGACAATAGCAGGCATGCTGGGGATGCGGTGGGCTCTATGGC
TTCTGAGGCGGAAAGAACCAGCTGGGGCTCTAGGGGGTATCCCCACGCTGCAGTGAGCGGGACTCTGGGG
TTCGAAATGACCGACCAAGCGACGCCCAACCTGCCATCACGAGATTTCGATTCCACCGCCGCCTTCTATG
AAAGGTTGGGCTTCGGAATCGTTTTCCGGGACGCCGGCTGGATGATCCTCCAGCGCGGGGATCTCATGCT
GGAGTTCTTCGCCCACCCCAACTTGTTTATTGCAGCTTATAATGGTTACAAATAAAGCAATAGCATCACA
AATTTCACAAATAAAGCATTTTTTTCACTGCATTCTAGTTGTGGTTTGTCCAAACTCATCAATGTATCTT
ATCATGTCTGTATACCGTCGACCTCTAGCTAGAGCTTGGCGTAATCATGGTCATAGCTGTTTCCTGTGTG
AAATTGTTATCCGCTCACAATTCCACACAACATACGAGCCGGAAGCATAAAGTGTAAAGCCTGGGGTGCC
TAATGAGTGAGCTAACTCACATTAATTGCGTTGCGCTCACTGCCCGCTTTCCAGTCGGGAAACCTGTCGT
GCCAGCTGCATTAATGAATCGGCCAACGCGCGGGGAGAGGCGGTTTGCGTATTGGGCGCTCTTCCGCTTC
CTCGCTCACTGACTCGCTGCGCTCGGTCGTTCGGCTGCGGCGAGCGGTATCAGCTCACTCAAAGGCGGTA
ATACGGTTATCCACAGAATCAGGGGATAACGCAGGAAAGAACATGTGAGCAAAAGGCCAGCAAAAGGCCA
GGAACCGTAAAAAGGCCGCGTTGCTGGCGTTTTTCCATAGGCTCCGCCCCCCTGACGAGCATCACAAAAA
TCGACGCTCAAGTCAGAGGTGGCGAAACCCGACAGGACTATAAAGATACCAGGCGTTTCCCCCTGGAAGC
TCCCTCGTGCGCTCTCCTGTTCCGACCCTGCCGCTTACCGGATACCTGTCCGCCTTTCTCCCTTCGGGAA
GCGTGGCGCTTTCTCATAGCTCACGCTGTAGGTATCTCAGTTCGGTGTAGGTCGTTCGCTCCAAGCTGGG
CTGTGTGCACGAACCCCCCGTTCAGCCCGACCGCTGCGCCTTATCCGGTAACTATCGTCTTGAGTCCAAC
CCGGTAAGACACGACTTATCGCCACTGGCAGCAGCCACTGGTAACAGGATTAGCAGAGCGAGGTATGTAG
GCGGTGCTACAGAGTTCTTGAAGTGGTGGCCTAACTACGGCTACACTAGAAGAACAGTATTTGGTATCTG
CGCTCTGCTGAAGCCAGTTACCTTCGGAAAAAGAGTTGGTAGCTCTTGATCCGGCAAACAAACCACCGCT
GGTAGCGGTGGTTTTTTTGTTTGCAAGCAGCAGATTACGCGCAGAAAAAAAGGATCTCAAGAAGATCCTT
TGATCTTTTCTACGGGGTCTGACGCTCAGTGGAACGAAAACTCACGTTAAGGGATTTTGGTCATGAGATT
ATCAAAAAGGATCTTCACCTAGATCCTTTTAAATTAAAAATGAAGTTTTAAATCAATCTAAAGTATATAT
GAGTAAACTTGGTCTGACAGTTACCAATGCTTAATCAGTGAGGCACCTATCTCAGCGATCTGTCTATTTC
GTTCATCCATAGTTGCCTGACTCCCCGTCGTGTAGATAACTACGATACGGGAGGGCTTACCATCTGGCCC
CAGTGCTGCAATGATACCGCGAGATCCACGCTCACCGGCTCCAGATTTATCAGCAATAAACCAGCCAGCC
GGAAGGGCCGAGCGCAGAAGTGGTCCTGCAACTTTATCCGCCTCCATCCAGTCTATTAATTGTTGCCGGG
AAGCTAGAGTAAGTAGTTCGCCAGTTAATAGTTTGCGCAACGTTGTTGCCATTGCTACAGGCATCGTGGT
GTCACGCTCGTCGTTTGGTATGGCTTCATTCAGCTCCGGTTCCCAACGATCAAGGCGAGTTACATGATCC
CCCATGTTGTGCAAAAAAGCGGTTAGCTCCTTCGGTCCTCCGATCGTTGTCAGAAGTAAGTTGGCCGCAG
TGTTATCACTCATGGTTATGGCAGCACTGCATAATTCTCTTACTGTCATGCCATCCGTAAGATGCTTTTC
TGTGACTGGTGAGTACTCAACCAAGTCATTCTGAGAATAGTGTATGCGGCGACCGAGTTGCTCTTGCCCG
GCGTCAATACGGGATAATACCGCGCCACATAGCAGAACTTTAAAAGTGCTCATCATTGGAAAACGTTCTT
CGGGGCGAAAACTCTCAAGGATCTTACCGCTGTTGAGATCCAGTTCGATGTAACCCACTCGTGCACCCAA
CTGATCTTCAGCATCTTTTACTTTCACCAGCGTTTCTGGGTGAGCAAAAACAGGAAGGCAAAATGCCGCA
AAAAAGGGAATAAGGGCGACACGGAAATGTTGAATACTCATACTCTTCCTTTTTCAATATTATTGAAGCA
TTTATCAGGGTTATTGTCTCATGAGCGGATACATATTTGAATGTATTTAGAAAAATAAACAAATAGGGGT
TCCGCGCACATTTCCCCGAAAAGTGCCACCTGACGTC
Features (pLannotate 1.2.2; 21 found; start..end, strand, type, name):
     28..80      -  misc_feature   bom (fragment): basis of mobility region from pBR322
    235..614     +  enhancer       CMV enhancer: human cytomegalovirus immediate early enhancer
    615..818     +  promoter       CMV promoter: human cytomegalovirus (CMV) immediate early promoter
    814..847     +  LTR            5' LTR (truncated) (fragment): truncated 5' long terminal repeat (LTR) from HIV-1
    863..881     +  promoter       T7 promoter: promoter for bacteriophage T7 RNA polymerase
    891..974     +  CDS            COX8A (fragment): COX8A_HUMAN - Also known as COX8, COX8L. Experimental evidence at protein level: Swiss-Prot protein existence level 1. Component of the cytochrome c oxidase, the last enzyme in the mitochondrial electron transport chain which drives oxidative phosphorylation. The respiratory chain contains 3 multisubunit complexes succinate dehydrogenase (complex II, CII), ubiquinol- cytochrome c oxidoreductase (cytochrome b-c1 complex, complex III, CIII) and cytochrome c oxidase (complex IV, CIV), that cooperate to transfer electrons derived from NADH and succinate to molecular oxygen, creating an electrochem
   1017..1041    +  CDS            2xFLAG (fragment): two tandem FLAG® epitope tags
   1056..1562    +  CDS            avrXa10 (fragment): AVX10_XANOO - Experimental evidence at protein level: Swiss-Prot protein existence level 1. Avirulence protein. Induces the hypersensitive response (HR)in rice plants carrying the resistance gene Xa10. Activity depends on the presence of the core repeat domains; replacement with repeat domains from other proteins (AvrBs3 of X.euvesicatoria (AC P14727) or AvrXa7 of this organism) does not elicit the HR. Probably acts as a transcription factor in its host plant (rice) to induce plant resistance or disease. From Xanthomonas oryzae pv. oryzae.
   3357..3476    +  CDS            avrBs3 (fragment): AVRB3_XANEU - Experimental evidence at protein level: Swiss-Prot protein existence level 1. Avirulence protein. Acts as a transcription factor in C.annuum plants. In susceptible plants lacking the Bs3 resistance gene induces expression of a number of genes, including genes homologous to a family of auxin-induced genes, alpha-expansin genes, pectate lyase, anthocyanidin glucoside rhamnosyl transferase and at least one transcription factor, UPA20. Their expression leads to plant hypertrophy in mesophyll cells, probably mainly mediated by UPA20 (PubMed:17962565). In resistant plants induces the h
   3627..4118    +  CDS            tadA: TADA_ECOLI - Also known as yfhC. Experimental evidence at protein level: Swiss-Prot protein existence level 1. Catalyzes the deamination of adenosine to inosine at the wobble position 34 of tRNA(Arg2). Essential for cell viability. From Escherichia coli (strain K12).
   4185..4409    +  polyA_signal   bGH poly(A) signal: bovine growth hormone polyadenylation signal
   4413..4434    +  promoter       SV40 promoter (fragment): SV40 enhancer and early promoter
   4487..4645    +  CDS            ble (fragment): BLE_KLEPN - Experimental evidence at protein level: Swiss-Prot protein existence level 1. Binding protein with a strong affinity to the bleomycin family of antibiotics. Binds to CL990; an antimitotic-antibiotic compound. From Klebsiella pneumoniae.
   4640..4761    +  polyA_signal   SV40 poly(A) signal: SV40 polyadenylation signal
   4834..4850    -  protein_bind   lac operator: The lac repressor binds to the lac operator to inhibit transcription in E. coli. This inhibition can be relieved by adding lactose or isopropyl-β-D-thiogalactopyranoside (IPTG). lac repressor encoded by lacI
   4858..4888    -  promoter       lac promoter: promoter for the E. coli lac operon
   4903..4924    -  protein_bind   CAP binding site: CAP binding activates transcription in the presence of cAMP. E. coli catabolite activator protein
   4937..5029    -  CDS            lacI (fragment): lac repressor; lacI; The lac repressor binds to the lac operator to inhibit transcription in E. coli. This inhibition can be relieved by adding lactose or isopropyl-β-D-thiogalactopyranoside (IPTG).
   5212..5800    -  rep_origin     ori: high-copy-number ColE1/pMB1/pBR322/pUC origin of replication
   5971..6831    -  CDS            AmpR: β-lactamase; bla; confers resistance to ampicillin, carbenicillin, and related antibiotics
   6832..6936    -  promoter       AmpR promoter: bla
