[The description below was written by a language model from this plasmid's Addgene catalogue record and pLannotate feature annotations shown in this document.]
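Description:
TALED_Right-Cox3.1-1397C-AD is a roughly 7 kb mammalian expression plasmid on a pCMV backbone. It encodes one half (the "right" arm) of a TALE-linked deaminase (TALED) pair designed for adenine base editing in mitochondrial DNA. It is maintained in E. coli at high copy through a ColE1/pUC-type origin and selected with ampicillin via the bla gene. Only short fragments of an SV40 promoter and a bleomycin-resistance (ble) gene are annotated ahead of an SV40 poly(A) signal. The plasmid therefore does not appear to carry an intact mammalian selection cassette and is presumably used by transient transfection.

The synthetic insert of about 3.2 kb is driven by the human CMV immediate-early enhancer and promoter and terminated by the bGH polyadenylation signal. A T7 promoter lies just upstream of the coding region. The open reading frame begins with a fragment of human COX8A, which serves as a mitochondrial targeting sequence, followed by a FLAG epitope for detection. Next come TALE scaffold sequences, annotated as avrXa10- and avrBs3-derived N- and C-terminal fragments. They flank an unannotated stretch that presumably holds the custom repeat array setting DNA-binding specificity; the name suggests a site in the mitochondrial Cox3 gene, although the record does not give the target species or sequence. After a short unannotated region, the fusion ends with a TadA-derived adenosine deaminase, the "AD" of the name. "1397C" most likely denotes the C-terminal half of a DddA cytosine deaminase split at position 1397, as in split TALED designs, but the feature table does not annotate this part. The plasmid is presumably co-expressed with a matching left-arm construct to install A-to-G changes at the chosen mitochondrial site.
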