Addgene plasmid #212953: TALED_Right-Cox3.1-1397C-AD.
Purpose: ExpressesTALED_Right-Cox3.1-1397C-AD in mammalian cells
Depositing lab: Jin-Soo Kim. Depositing organization: Seoul National University. Publication: Engineering TALE-linked deaminases to facilitate precision adenine base editing in mitochondrial DNA. Cho SI, Lim K, Hong S, Lee J, Kim A, Lim CJ, Ryou S, Lee JM, Mok YG, Chung E, Kim S, Han S, Cho SM, Kim J, Kim EK, Nam KH, Oh Y, Choi M, An TH, Oh KJ, Lee S, Lee H, Kim JS. Cell. 2024 Jan 4;187(1):95-109.e26. doi: 10.1016/j.cell.2023.11.035. PubMed 38181745.
Backbone
  Vector backbone: pCMV
  Total vector size (bp): 6966
  Vector type: Mammalian Expression
Growth in bacteria
  Bacterial resistance: Ampicillin, 100 μg/mL
  Growth temperature: 37°C
  Growth strain: DH5alpha
  Copy number: High Copy
Gene/Insert
  Gene/Insert name: TALED_Right-Cox3.1-1397C-AD
  Species: Synthetic
  Insert size (bp): 3240
  Cloning method: Gibson Cloning
  Sequencing primers: 5′ CGCAAATGGGCGGTAGGCGTG; 3′ TAGAAGGCACAGTCGAGG
Terms and licenses: Academic/Nonprofit Terms; Industry Terms: Not Available to Industry
How to cite: TALED_Right-Cox3.1-1397C-AD. was a gift from Jin-Soo Kim (Addgene plasmid # 212953 ; http://n2t.net/addgene:212953 ; RRID:Addgene_212953)
